Addgene plasmid #137794: RnBarr2-mCherry
Purpose: Visualization of beta-arrestin2
Depositing lab: Dorus Gadella. Publication: Not So Dry After All: DRY Mutants of the AT1A Receptor and H1 Receptor Can Induce G-Protein-Dependent Signaling. Pietraszewska-Bogiel A, Joosen L, Chertkova AO, Goedhart J. ACS Omega. 2020 Feb 3;5(6):2648-2659. doi: 10.1021/acsomega.9b03146. eCollection 2020 Feb 18. PubMed 32095688.
Backbone
  Vector backbone: pEGFP-N1
  Vector type: Mammalian Expression
Growth in bacteria
  Bacterial resistance: Kanamycin, 50 μg/mL
  Growth temperature: 37°C
  Growth strain: DH5alpha
  Copy number: High Copy
Gene/Insert
  Gene/Insert name: Rat beta-arrestin2
  Species: R. norvegicus (rat)
  Entrez Gene: Arrb2 (a.k.a. BARRES)
  Promoter: CMV
  Cloning method: Restriction Enzyme; 5′ cloning site Unknown (unknown if destroyed)
Terms and licenses: Academic/Nonprofit Terms; Industry Terms: Not Available to Industry
How to cite: RnBarr2-mCherry was a gift from Dorus Gadella (Addgene plasmid # 137794 ; http://n2t.net/addgene:137794 ; RRID:Addgene_137794)
