[The description below was written by a language model from this plasmid's Addgene catalogue record and pLannotate feature annotations shown in this document.]
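Description:
RnBarr2-mCherry is a mammalian expression plasmid built on the pEGFP-N1 backbone, in which the original EGFP has been replaced by the red fluorescent protein mCherry and the rat beta-arrestin2 (Arrb2) coding sequence has been placed upstream of it. The human cytomegalovirus immediate-early enhancer and promoter drive the cassette. The Arrb2 open reading frame is followed after a short linker by mCherry, an arrangement consistent with a C-terminally tagged beta-arrestin2-mCherry fusion, and the transcript is terminated by the SV40 polyadenylation signal. The exact cloning sites used are not recorded.

The plasmid is maintained in E. coli at high copy through a ColE1/pUC-type origin and selected with kanamycin. The Tn5 aminoglycoside phosphotransferase gene (NeoR/KanR) sits behind tandem bacterial (bla-type) and SV40 early promoters and ends with the HSV TK polyadenylation signal, so the same marker provides kanamycin resistance in bacteria and can provide G418 resistance in transfected mammalian cells. An f1 origin is also present. The small large T antigen, ble and bGH poly(A) fragments flagged by the annotation are short partial matches rather than functional elements.

Two full sequence records are available, one from the depositor and one from repository sequencing. They differ by only a few nucleotides in length and in their start coordinate, but show the same feature order. The stated purpose is visualization of beta-arrestin2. Because arrestins bind activated, phosphorylated G-protein-coupled receptors, such a fusion is typically used in live-cell imaging of arrestin localisation and recruitment, in keeping with the associated study of AT1A and H1 receptor signalling mutants.
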