Features (pLannotate 1.2.2; 15 found; start..end, strand, type, name):
     61..364     +  enhancer       CMV enhancer: human cytomegalovirus immediate early enhancer
    365..568     +  promoter       CMV promoter: human cytomegalovirus (CMV) immediate early promoter
    591..650     +  misc_feature   MCS (fragment): multiple cloning site
    651..1880    +  CDS            Arrb2: ARRB2_RAT - Experimental evidence at protein level: Swiss-Prot protein existence level 1. Functions in regulating agonist-mediated G-protein coupled receptor (GPCR) signaling by mediating both receptor desensitization and resensitization processes. During homologous desensitization, beta- arrestins bind to the GPRK-phosphorylated receptor and sterically preclude its coupling to the cognate G-protein; the binding appears to require additional receptor determinants exposed only in the active receptor conformation. The beta-arrestins target many receptors for internalization by acting as endocyti
   1893..2600    +  CDS            mCherry: mCherry is a basic (constitutively fluorescent) red fluorescent protein published in 2004, derived from Discosoma sp.. It is reported to be a very rapidly-maturing monomer with low acid sensitivity.
   2620..2703    +  CDS            large T antigen (fragment): large T antigen from SV40 (simian virus 40)
   2726..2847    +  polyA_signal   SV40 poly(A) signal: SV40 polyadenylation signal
   2881..3309    -  rep_origin     f1 ori (sequence partly withheld): f1 bacteriophage origin of replication; arrow indicates direction of (+) strand synthesis
   3336..3440    +  promoter       AmpR promoter: bla
   3442..3799    +  promoter       SV40 promoter: SV40 enhancer and early promoter
   3834..4628    +  CDS            NeoR/KanR: aminoglycoside phosphotransferase from Tn5; aph(3')-II (or nptII); confers resistance to neomycin, kanamycin, and G418 (Geneticin®)
   4649..4801    +  CDS            ble (fragment): BLE_KLEPN - Experimental evidence at protein level: Swiss-Prot protein existence level 1. Binding protein with a strong affinity to the bleomycin family of antibiotics. Binds to CL990; an antimitotic-antibiotic compound. From Klebsiella pneumoniae.
   4860..4907    +  polyA_signal   HSV TK poly(A) signal: herpes simplex virus thymidine kinase polyadenylation signal (Cole and Stacy, 1985)
   4998..5014    -  polyA_signal   bGH poly(A) signal (fragment): bovine growth hormone polyadenylation signal
   5236..5824    +  rep_origin     ori: high-copy-number ColE1/pMB1/pBR322/pUC origin of replication
>Addgene plasmid #137794 | RnBarr2-mCherry | depositor full sequence | sequence record 266051 | Full Sequence
TAGTTATTAATAGTAATCAATTACGGGGTCATTAGTTCATAGCCCATATATGGAGTTCCGCGTTACATAA
CTTACGGTAAATGGCCCGCCTGGCTGACCGCCCAACGACCCCCGCCCATTGACGTCAATAATGACGTATG
TTCCCATAGTAACGCCAATAGGGACTTTCCATTGACGTCAATGGGTGGAGTATTTACGGTAAACTGCCCA
CTTGGCAGTACATCAAGTGTATCATATGCCAAGTACGCCCCCTATTGACGTCAATGACGGTAAATGGCCC
GCCTGGCATTATGCCCAGTACATGACCTTATGGGACTTTCCTACTTGGCAGTACATCTACGTATTAGTCA
TCGCTATTACCATGGTGATGCGGTTTTGGCAGTACATCAATGGGCGTGGATAGCGGTTTGACTCACGGGG
ATTTCCAAGTCTCCACCCCATTGACGTCAATGGGAGTTTGTTTTGGCACCAAAATCAACGGGACTTTCCA
AAATGTCGTAACAACTCCGCCCCATTGACGCAAATGGGCGGTAGGCGTGTACGGTGGGAGGTCTATATAA
GCAGAGCTGGTTTAGTGAACCGTCAGATCCGCTAGCGCTACCGGACTCAGATCTCGAGCTCAAGCTTCGA
ATTCTGCAGTCGACGGTACCATGGGTGAAAAACCCGGGACCAGGGTCTTCAAGAAGTCGAGCCCTAACTG
CAAGCTCACCGTGTACTTGGGCAAGCGTGACTTTGTGGATCACTTGGACAAAGTGGATCCTGTCGATGGT
GTGGTGCTTGTGGATCCTGACTACTTGAAGGACCGGAAAGTGTTTGTGACCCTCACCTGTGCCTTCCGCT
ATGGCCGAGAAGACCTGGATGTACTGGGCCTGTCTTTCCGCAAAGATCTGTTCATCGCCACCTACCAGGC
CTTCCCCCCCATGCCCAACCCACCTCGGCCCCCCACCCGCCTACAGGACCGACTGCTGAAGAAGTTGGGC
CAGCATGCCCACCCCTTTTTTTTCACAATACCCCAGAATTTGCCTTGCTCCGTCACACTGCAGCCAGGAC
CGGAGGACACAGGGAAGGCCTGTGGAGTAGACTTTGAGATTCGAGCCTTCTGTGCCAAATCTATAGAAGA
AAAAAGCCACAAAAGGAACTCCGTGCGGCTTATCATCAGAAAGGTACAGTTTGCTCCTGAGACACCCGGC
CCCCAGCCATCAGCTGAAACCACACGCCACTTCCTCATGTCTGACCGGAGGTCCCTGCACCTAGAGGCTT
CCCTGGACAAAGAGCTGTACTACCATGGGGAACCCCTCAATGTCAACGTCCACGTCACCAACAATTCTGC
CAAGACCGTCAAGAAGATCAGAGTGTCTGTGAGACAGTATGCCGACATTTGCCTCTTCAGCACCGCGCAG
TACAAGTGTCCTGTGGCTCAGCTTGAACAAGATGACCAGGTGTCTCCCAGTTCCACATTCTGCAAGGTGT
ACACCATAACCCCGCTGCTCAGTGACAACCGAGAGAAGCGTGGCCTTGCCCTTGATGGGCAACTCAAGCA
CGAAGACACCAACCTGGCTTCCAGCACCATTGTGAAGGAGGGAGCCAACAAGGAGGTGCTGGGAATCCTA
GTATCCTACAGGGTCAAGGTGAAGCTGGTGGTGTCTCGAGGCGGGGATGTCTCCGTGGAGCTACCTTTCG
TCCTAATGCACCCCAAGCCCCACGACCACATCACCCTTCCCCGACCCCAGTCAGCCCCCCGGGAAATAGA
CATCCCTGTGGATACCAACCTCATTGAATTCGATACCAACTATGCCACAGACGACGACATCGTGTTTGAG
GACTTTGCGAGGCTTCGGCTGAAGGGGATGAAGGATGACGACTGTGATGACCAGTTCTGCGGGGTCGCCA
CCATGGTGAGCAAGGGCGAGGAGGATAACATGGCCATCATCAAGGAGTTCATGCGCTTCAAGGTGCACAT
GGAGGGCTCCGTGAACGGCCACGAGTTCGAGATCGAGGGCGAGGGCGAGGGCCGCCCCTACGAGGGCACC
CAGACCGCCAAGCTGAAGGTGACCAAGGGTGGCCCCCTGCCCTTCGCCTGGGACATCCTGTCCCCTCAGT
TCATGTACGGCTCCAAGGCCTACGTGAAGCACCCCGCCGACATCCCCGACTACTTGAAGCTGTCCTTCCC
CGAGGGCTTCAAGTGGGAGCGCGTGATGAACTTCGAGGACGGCGGCGTGGTGACCGTGACCCAGGACTCC
TCCCTGCAGGACGGCGAGTTCATCTACAAGGTGAAGCTGCGCGGCACCAACTTCCCCTCCGACGGCCCCG
TAATGCAGAAGAAGACCATGGGCTGGGAGGCCTCCTCCGAGCGGATGTACCCCGAGGACGGCGCCCTGAA
GGGCGAGATCAAGCAGAGGCTGAAGCTGAAGGACGGCGGCCACTACGACGCTGAGGTCAAGACCACCTAC
AAGGCCAAGAAGCCCGTGCAGCTGCCCGGCGCCTACAACGTCAACATCAAGTTGGACATCACCTCCCACA
ACGAGGACTACACCATCGTGGAACAGTACGAACGCGCCGAGGGCCGCCACTCCACCGGCGGCATGGACGA
GCTGTACAAGTAAAGCGGCCGCGACTCTAGATCATAATCAGCCATACCACATTTGTAGAGGTTTTACTTG
CTTTAAAAAACCTCCCACACCTCCCCCTGAACCTGAAACATAAAATGAATGCAATTGTTGTTGTTAACTT
GTTTATTGCAGCTTATAATGGTTACAAATAAAGCAATAGCATCACAAATTTCACAAATAAAGCATTTTTT
TCACTGCATTCTAGTTGTGGTTTGTCCAAACTCATCAATGTATCTTAAGGCGTAAATTGTAAGCGTTAAT
ATTTTGTTAAAATTCGCGTTAAATTTTTGTTAAATCAGCTCATTTTTTAACCAATAGGCCGAAATCGGCA
AAATCCCTTATAAATCAAAAGAATAGACCGAGATAGGGT
[37 nt withheld, positions 2980-3016]
AAAGAACGTGGACTCCAACGTCAAAGG
[49 nt withheld, positions 3044-3092]
T
[91 nt withheld, positions 3094-3184]
G
[124 nt withheld, positions 3186-3309]
CAGGTGGCACTTTTCGGGGAAATGTGCGCGGAACCCCTATTTGTTTATTTTTCTAAATACATTCAAATAT
GTATCCGCTCATGAGACAATAACCCTGATAAATGCTTCAATAATATTGAAAAAGGAAGAGTCCTGAGGCG
GAAAGAACCAGCTGTGGAATGTGTGTCAGTTAGGGTGTGGAAAGTCCCCAGGCTCCCCAGCAGGCAGAAG
TATGCAAAGCATGCATCTCAATTAGTCAGCAACCAGGTGTGGAAAGTCCCCAGGCTCCCCAGCAGGCAGA
AGTATGCAAAGCATGCATCTCAATTAGTCAGCAACCATAGTCCCGCCCCTAACTCCGCCCATCCCGCCCC
TAACTCCGCCCAGTTCCGCCCATTCTCCGCCCCATGGCTGACTAATTTTTTTTATTTATGCAGAGGCCGA
GGCCGCCTCGGCCTCTGAGCTATTCCAGAAGTAGTGAGGAGGCTTTTTTGGAGGCCTAGGCTTTTGCAAA
GATCGATCAAGAGACAGGATGAGGATCGTTTCGCATGATTGAACAAGATGGATTGCACGCAGGTTCTCCG
GCCGCTTGGGTGGAGAGGCTATTCGGCTATGACTGGGCACAACAGACAATCGGCTGCTCTGATGCCGCCG
TGTTCCGGCTGTCAGCGCAGGGGCGCCCGGTTCTTTTTGTCAAGACCGACCTGTCCGGTGCCCTGAATGA
ACTGCAAGACGAGGCAGCGCGGCTATCGTGGCTGGCCACGACGGGCGTTCCTTGCGCAGCTGTGCTCGAC
GTTGTCACTGAAGCGGGAAGGGACTGGCTGCTATTGGGCGAAGTGCCGGGGCAGGATCTCCTGTCATCTC
ACCTTGCTCCTGCCGAGAAAGTATCCATCATGGCTGATGCAATGCGGCGGCTGCATACGCTTGATCCGGC
TACCTGCCCATTCGACCACCAAGCGAAACATCGCATCGAGCGAGCACGTACTCGGATGGAAGCCGGTCTT
GTCGATCAGGATGATCTGGACGAAGAGCATCAGGGGCTCGCGCCAGCCGAACTGTTCGCCAGGCTCAAGG
CGAGCATGCCCGACGGCGAGGATCTCGTCGTGACCCATGGCGATGCCTGCTTGCCGAATATCATGGTGGA
AAATGGCCGCTTTTCTGGATTCATCGACTGTGGCCGGCTGGGTGTGGCGGACCGCTATCAGGACATAGCG
TTGGCTACCCGTGATATTGCTGAAGAGCTTGGCGGCGAATGGGCTGACCGCTTCCTCGTGCTTTACGGTA
TCGCCGCTCCCGATTCGCAGCGCATCGCCTTCTATCGCCTTCTTGACGAGTTCTTCTGAGCGGGACTCTG
GGGTTCGAAATGACCGACCAAGCGACGCCCAACCTGCCATCACGAGATTTCGATTCCACCGCCGCCTTCT
ATGAAAGGTTGGGCTTCGGAATCGTTTTCCGGGACGCCGGCTGGATGATCCTCCAGCGCGGGGATCTCAT
GCTGGAGTTCTTCGCCCACCCTAGGGGGAGGCTAACTGAAACACGGAAGGAGACAATACCGGAAGGAACC
CGCGCTATGACGGCAATAAAAAGACAGAATAAAACGCACGGTGTTGGGTCGTTTGTTCATAAACGCGGGG
TTCGGTCCCAGGGCTGGCACTCTGTCGATACCCCACCGAGACCCCATTGGGGCCAATACGCCCGCGTTTC
TTCCTTTTCCCCACCCCACCCCCCAAGTTCGGGTGAAGGCCCAGGGCTCGCAGCCAACGTCGGGGCGGCA
GGCCCTGCCATAGCCTCAGGTTACTCATATATACTTTAGATTGATTTAAAACTTCATTTTTAATTTAAAA
GGATCTAGGTGAAGATCCTTTTTGATAATCTCATGACCAAAATCCCTTAACGTGAGTTTTCGTTCCACTG
AGCGTCAGACCCCGTAGAAAAGATCAAAGGATCTTCTTGAGATCCTTTTTTTCTGCGCGTAATCTGCTGC
TTGCAAACAAAAAAACCACCGCTACCAGCGGTGGTTTGTTTGCCGGATCAAGAGCTACCAACTCTTTTTC
CGAAGGTAACTGGCTTCAGCAGAGCGCAGATACCAAATACTGTCCTTCTAGTGTAGCCGTAGTTAGGCCA
CCACTTCAAGAACTCTGTAGCACCGCCTACATACCTCGCTCTGCTAATCCTGTTACCAGTGGCTGCTGCC
AGTGGCGATAAGTCGTGTCTTACCGGGTTGGACTCAAGACGATAGTTACCGGATAAGGCGCAGCGGTCGG
GCTGAACGGGGGGTTCGTGCACACAGCCCAGCTTGGAGCGAACGACCTACACCGAACTGAGATACCTACA
GCGTGAGCTATGAGAAAGCGCCACGCTTCCCGAAGGGAGAAAGGCGGACAGGTATCCGGTAAGCGGCAGG
GTCGGAACAGGAGAGCGCACGAGGGAGCTTCCAGGGGGAAACGCCTGGTATCTTTATAGTCCTGTCGGGT
TTCGCCACCTCTGACTTGAGCGTCGATTTTTGTGATGCTCGTCAGGGGGGCGGAGCCTATGGAAAAACGC
CAGCAACGCGGCCTTTTTACGGTTCCTGGCCTTTTGCTGGCCTTTTGCTCACATGTTCTTTCCTGCGTTA
TCCCCTGATTCTGTGGATAACCGTATTACCGCCATGCAT
