Features (pLannotate 1.2.2; 16 found; start..end, strand, type, name):
      1..304     +  enhancer       CMV enhancer: human cytomegalovirus immediate early enhancer
    305..508     +  promoter       CMV promoter: human cytomegalovirus (CMV) immediate early promoter
    531..590     +  misc_feature   MCS (fragment): multiple cloning site
    594..1823    +  CDS            Arrb2: ARRB2_RAT - Experimental evidence at protein level: Swiss-Prot protein existence level 1. Functions in regulating agonist-mediated G-protein coupled receptor (GPCR) signaling by mediating both receptor desensitization and resensitization processes. During homologous desensitization, beta- arrestins bind to the GPRK-phosphorylated receptor and sterically preclude its coupling to the cognate G-protein; the binding appears to require additional receptor determinants exposed only in the active receptor conformation. The beta-arrestins target many receptors for internalization by acting as endocyti
   1839..2546    +  CDS            mCherry: mCherry is a basic (constitutively fluorescent) red fluorescent protein published in 2004, derived from Discosoma sp.. It is reported to be a very rapidly-maturing monomer with low acid sensitivity.
   2566..2649    +  CDS            large T antigen (fragment): large T antigen from SV40 (simian virus 40)
   2672..2793    +  polyA_signal   SV40 poly(A) signal: SV40 polyadenylation signal
   2827..3255    -  rep_origin     f1 ori (sequence partly withheld): f1 bacteriophage origin of replication; arrow indicates direction of (+) strand synthesis
   3282..3386    +  promoter       AmpR promoter: bla
   3388..3745    +  promoter       SV40 promoter: SV40 enhancer and early promoter
   3780..4574    +  CDS            NeoR/KanR: aminoglycoside phosphotransferase from Tn5; aph(3')-II (or nptII); confers resistance to neomycin, kanamycin, and G418 (Geneticin®)
   4595..4747    +  CDS            ble (fragment): BLE_KLEPN - Experimental evidence at protein level: Swiss-Prot protein existence level 1. Binding protein with a strong affinity to the bleomycin family of antibiotics. Binds to CL990; an antimitotic-antibiotic compound. From Klebsiella pneumoniae.
   4806..4853    +  polyA_signal   HSV TK poly(A) signal: herpes simplex virus thymidine kinase polyadenylation signal (Cole and Stacy, 1985)
   4944..4960    -  polyA_signal   bGH poly(A) signal (fragment): bovine growth hormone polyadenylation signal
   5182..5770    +  rep_origin     ori: high-copy-number ColE1/pMB1/pBR322/pUC origin of replication
   5885..5944    +  enhancer       CMV enhancer (fragment): human cytomegalovirus immediate early enhancer
>Addgene plasmid #137794 | RnBarr2-mCherry | addgene full sequence | sequence record 273117 | Addgene NGS Result
CGTTACATAACTTACGGTAAATGGCCCGCCTGGCTGACCGCCCAACGACCCCCGCCCATTGACGTCAATA
ATGACGTATGTTCCCATAGTAACGCCAATAGGGACTTTCCATTGACGTCAATGGGTGGAGTATTTACGGT
AAACTGCCCACTTGGCAGTACATCAAGTGTATCATATGCCAAGTACGCCCCCTATTGACGTCAATGACGG
TAAATGGCCCGCCTGGCATTATGCCCAGTACATGACCTTATGGGACTTTCCTACTTGGCAGTACATCTAC
GTATTAGTCATCGCTATTACCATGGTGATGCGGTTTTGGCAGTACATCAATGGGCGTGGATAGCGGTTTG
ACTCACGGGGATTTCCAAGTCTCCACCCCATTGACGTCAATGGGAGTTTGTTTTGGCACCAAAATCAACG
GGACTTTCCAAAATGTCGTAACAACTCCGCCCCATTGACGCAAATGGGCGGTAGGCGTGTACGGTGGGAG
GTCTATATAAGCAGAGCTGGTTTAGTGAACCGTCAGATCCGCTAGCGCTACCGGACTCAGATCTCGAGCT
CAAGCTTCGAATTCTGCAGTCGACGGTACCACCATGGGTGAAAAACCCGGGACCAGGGTCTTCAAGAAGT
CGAGCCCTAACTGCAAGCTCACCGTGTACTTGGGCAAGCGTGACTTTGTGGATCACTTGGACAAAGTGGA
TCCTGTCGATGGTGTGGTGCTTGTGGATCCTGACTACTTGAAGGACCGGAAAGTGTTTGTGACCCTCACC
TGTGCCTTCCGCTATGGCCGAGAAGACCTGGATGTACTGGGCCTGTCTTTCCGCAAAGATCTGTTCATCG
CCACCTACCAGGCCTTCCCCCCCATGCCCAACCCACCTCGGCCCCCCACCCGCCTACAGGACCGACTGCT
GAAGAAGTTGGGCCAGCATGCCCACCCCTTTTTTTTCACAATACCCCAGAATTTGCCTTGCTCCGTCACA
CTGCAGCCAGGACCGGAGGACACAGGGAAGGCCTGTGGAGTAGACTTTGAGATTCGAGCCTTCTGTGCCA
AATCTATAGAAGAAAAAAGCCACAAAAGGAACTCCGTGCGGCTTATCATCAGAAAGGTACAGTTTGCTCC
TGAGACACCCGGCCCCCAGCCATCAGCTGAAACCACACGCCACTTCCTCATGTCTGACCGGAGGTCCCTG
CACCTAGAGGCTTCCCTGGACAAAGAGCTGTACTACCATGGGGAACCCCTCAATGTCAACGTCCACGTCA
CCAACAATTCTGCCAAGACCGTCAAGAAGATCAGAGTGTCTGTGAGACAGTATGCCGACATTTGCCTCTT
CAGCACCGCGCAGTACAAGTGTCCTGTGGCTCAGCTTGAACAAGATGACCAGGTGTCTCCCAGTTCCACA
TTCTGCAAGGTGTACACCATAACCCCGCTGCTCAGTGACAACCGAGAGAAGCGTGGCCTTGCCCTTGATG
GGCAACTCAAGCACGAAGACACCAACCTGGCTTCCAGCACCATTGTGAAGGAGGGAGCCAACAAGGAGGT
GCTGGGAATCCTAGTATCCTACAGGGTCAAGGTGAAGCTGGTGGTGTCTCGAGGCGGGGATGTCTCCGTG
GAGCTACCTTTCGTCCTAATGCACCCCAAGCCCCACGACCACATCACCCTTCCCCGACCCCAGTCAGCCC
CCCGGGAAATAGACATCCCTGTGGATACCAACCTCATTGAATTCGATACCAACTATGCCACAGACGACGA
CATCGTGTTTGAGGACTTTGCGAGGCTTCGGCTGAAGGGGATGAAGGATGACGACTGTGATGACCAGTTC
TGCGGACCGGTCGCCACCATGGTGAGCAAGGGCGAGGAGGATAACATGGCCATCATCAAGGAGTTCATGC
GCTTCAAGGTGCACATGGAGGGCTCCGTGAACGGCCACGAGTTCGAGATCGAGGGCGAGGGCGAGGGCCG
CCCCTACGAGGGCACCCAGACCGCCAAGCTGAAGGTGACCAAGGGTGGCCCCCTGCCCTTCGCCTGGGAC
ATCCTGTCCCCTCAGTTCATGTACGGCTCCAAGGCCTACGTGAAGCACCCCGCCGACATCCCCGACTACT
TGAAGCTGTCCTTCCCCGAGGGCTTCAAGTGGGAGCGCGTGATGAACTTCGAGGACGGCGGCGTGGTGAC
CGTGACCCAGGACTCCTCCCTGCAGGACGGCGAGTTCATCTACAAGGTGAAGCTGCGCGGCACCAACTTC
CCCTCCGACGGCCCCGTAATGCAGAAGAAGACCATGGGCTGGGAGGCCTCCTCCGAGCGGATGTACCCCG
AGGACGGCGCCCTGAAGGGCGAGATCAAGCAGAGGCTGAAGCTGAAGGACGGCGGCCACTACGACGCTGA
GGTCAAGACCACCTACAAGGCCAAGAAGCCCGTGCAGCTGCCCGGCGCCTACAACGTCAACATCAAGTTG
GACATCACCTCCCACAACGAGGACTACACCATCGTGGAACAGTACGAACGCGCCGAGGGCCGCCACTCCA
CCGGCGGCATGGACGAGCTGTACAAGTAAAGCGGCCGCGACTCTAGATCATAATCAGCCATACCACATTT
GTAGAGGTTTTACTTGCTTTAAAAAACCTCCCACACCTCCCCCTGAACCTGAAACATAAAATGAATGCAA
TTGTTGTTGTTAACTTGTTTATTGCAGCTTATAATGGTTACAAATAAAGCAATAGCATCACAAATTTCAC
AAATAAAGCATTTTTTTCACTGCATTCTAGTTGTGGTTTGTCCAAACTCATCAATGTATCTTAAGGCGTA
AATTGTAAGCGTTAATATTTTGTTAAAATTCGCGTTAAATTTTTGTTAAATCAGCTCATTTTTTAACCAA
TAGGCCGAAATCGGCAAAATCCCTTATAAATCAAAAGAATAGACCGAGATAGGGT
[37 nt withheld, positions 2926-2962]
AAAGAACGTGGACTCCAACGTCAAAGG
[49 nt withheld, positions 2990-3038]
T
[91 nt withheld, positions 3040-3130]
G
[124 nt withheld, positions 3132-3255]
CAGGTGGCACTTTTCGGGGAAATGTGCGCGGAACCCCTATTTGTTTATTTTTCTAAATACATTCAAATAT
GTATCCGCTCATGAGACAATAACCCTGATAAATGCTTCAATAATATTGAAAAAGGAAGAGTCCTGAGGCG
GAAAGAACCAGCTGTGGAATGTGTGTCAGTTAGGGTGTGGAAAGTCCCCAGGCTCCCCAGCAGGCAGAAG
TATGCAAAGCATGCATCTCAATTAGTCAGCAACCAGGTGTGGAAAGTCCCCAGGCTCCCCAGCAGGCAGA
AGTATGCAAAGCATGCATCTCAATTAGTCAGCAACCATAGTCCCGCCCCTAACTCCGCCCATCCCGCCCC
TAACTCCGCCCAGTTCCGCCCATTCTCCGCCCCATGGCTGACTAATTTTTTTTATTTATGCAGAGGCCGA
GGCCGCCTCGGCCTCTGAGCTATTCCAGAAGTAGTGAGGAGGCTTTTTTGGAGGCCTAGGCTTTTGCAAA
GATCGATCAAGAGACAGGATGAGGATCGTTTCGCATGATTGAACAAGATGGATTGCACGCAGGTTCTCCG
GCCGCTTGGGTGGAGAGGCTATTCGGCTATGACTGGGCACAACAGACAATCGGCTGCTCTGATGCCGCCG
TGTTCCGGCTGTCAGCGCAGGGGCGCCCGGTTCTTTTTGTCAAGACCGACCTGTCCGGTGCCCTGAATGA
ACTGCAAGACGAGGCAGCGCGGCTATCGTGGCTGGCCACGACGGGCGTTCCTTGCGCAGCTGTGCTCGAC
GTTGTCACTGAAGCGGGAAGGGACTGGCTGCTATTGGGCGAAGTGCCGGGGCAGGATCTCCTGTCATCTC
ACCTTGCTCCTGCCGAGAAAGTATCCATCATGGCTGATGCAATGCGGCGGCTGCATACGCTTGATCCGGC
TACCTGCCCATTCGACCACCAAGCGAAACATCGCATCGAGCGAGCACGTACTCGGATGGAAGCCGGTCTT
GTCGATCAGGATGATCTGGACGAAGAGCATCAGGGGCTCGCGCCAGCCGAACTGTTCGCCAGGCTCAAGG
CGAGCATGCCCGACGGCGAGGATCTCGTCGTGACCCATGGCGATGCCTGCTTGCCGAATATCATGGTGGA
AAATGGCCGCTTTTCTGGATTCATCGACTGTGGCCGGCTGGGTGTGGCGGACCGCTATCAGGACATAGCG
TTGGCTACCCGTGATATTGCTGAAGAGCTTGGCGGCGAATGGGCTGACCGCTTCCTCGTGCTTTACGGTA
TCGCCGCTCCCGATTCGCAGCGCATCGCCTTCTATCGCCTTCTTGACGAGTTCTTCTGAGCGGGACTCTG
GGGTTCGAAATGACCGACCAAGCGACGCCCAACCTGCCATCACGAGATTTCGATTCCACCGCCGCCTTCT
ATGAAAGGTTGGGCTTCGGAATCGTTTTCCGGGACGCCGGCTGGATGATCCTCCAGCGCGGGGATCTCAT
GCTGGAGTTCTTCGCCCACCCTAGGGGGAGGCTAACTGAAACACGGAAGGAGACAATACCGGAAGGAACC
CGCGCTATGACGGCAATAAAAAGACAGAATAAAACGCACGGTGTTGGGTCGTTTGTTCATAAACGCGGGG
TTCGGTCCCAGGGCTGGCACTCTGTCGATACCCCACCGAGACCCCATTGGGGCCAATACGCCCGCGTTTC
TTCCTTTTCCCCACCCCACCCCCCAAGTTCGGGTGAAGGCCCAGGGCTCGCAGCCAACGTCGGGGCGGCA
GGCCCTGCCATAGCCTCAGGTTACTCATATATACTTTAGATTGATTTAAAACTTCATTTTTAATTTAAAA
GGATCTAGGTGAAGATCCTTTTTGATAATCTCATGACCAAAATCCCTTAACGTGAGTTTTCGTTCCACTG
AGCGTCAGACCCCGTAGAAAAGATCAAAGGATCTTCTTGAGATCCTTTTTTTCTGCGCGTAATCTGCTGC
TTGCAAACAAAAAAACCACCGCTACCAGCGGTGGTTTGTTTGCCGGATCAAGAGCTACCAACTCTTTTTC
CGAAGGTAACTGGCTTCAGCAGAGCGCAGATACCAAATACTGTTCTTCTAGTGTAGCCGTAGTTAGGCCA
CCACTTCAAGAACTCTGTAGCACCGCCTACATACCTCGCTCTGCTAATCCTGTTACCAGTGGCTGCTGCC
AGTGGCGATAAGTCGTGTCTTACCGGGTTGGACTCAAGACGATAGTTACCGGATAAGGCGCAGCGGTCGG
GCTGAACGGGGGGTTCGTGCACACAGCCCAGCTTGGAGCGAACGACCTACACCGAACTGAGATACCTACA
GCGTGAGCTATGAGAAAGCGCCACGCTTCCCGAAGGGAGAAAGGCGGACAGGTATCCGGTAAGCGGCAGG
GTCGGAACAGGAGAGCGCACGAGGGAGCTTCCAGGGGGAAACGCCTGGTATCTTTATAGTCCTGTCGGGT
TTCGCCACCTCTGACTTGAGCGTCGATTTTTGTGATGCTCGTCAGGGGGGCGGAGCCTATGGAAAAACGC
CAGCAACGCGGCCTTTTTACGGTTCCTGGCCTTTTGCTGGCCTTTTGCTCACATGTTCTTTCCTGCGTTA
TCCCCTGATTCTGTGGATAACCGTATTACCGCCATGCATTAGTTATTAATAGTAATCAATTACGGGGTCA
TTAGTTCATAGCCCATATATGGAGTTCCG
